>Addgene plasmid #188451 | pmGFP | addgene full sequence | sequence record 372346 | Addgene NGS Result
TAGTTATTAATAGTAATCAATTACGGGGTCATTAGTTCATAGCCCATATATGGAGTTCCGCGTTACATAA
CTTACGGTAAATGGCCCGCCTGGCTGACCGCCCAACGACCCCCGCCCATTGACGTCAATAATGACGTATG
TTCCCATAGTAACGCCAATAGGGACTTTCCATTGACGTCAATGGGTGGAGTATTTACGGTAAACTGCCCA
CTTGGCAGTACATCAAGTGTATCATATGCCAAGTACGCCCCCTATTGACGTCAATGACGGTAAATGGCCC
GCCTGGCATTATGCCCAGTACATGACCTTATGGGACTTTCCTACTTGGCAGTACATCTACGTATTAGTCA
TCGCTATTACCATGGTGATGCGGTTTTGGCAGTACATCAATGGGCGTGGATAGCGGTTTGACTCACGGGG
ATTTCCAAGTCTCCACCCCATTGACGTCAATGGGAGTTTGTTTTGGCACCAAAATCAACGGGACTTTCCA
AAATGTCGTAACAACTCCGCCCCATTGACGCAAATGGGCGGTAGGCGTGTACGGTGGGAGGTCTATATAA
GCAGAGCTGGTTTAGTGAACCGTCAGATCCGCTAGCGCTACCGGACTCAGATCTCGAGCTCAAGCTTCGA
ATTCGCCACCATGGCGCTCCGAGTCACCAGGAACTCGAAAATTAATGCTGAAAATAAGGCGAAGATCAAC
ATGGCAGGCGCAAAGCGCGTTCCTACGGCCCCTGCTGCAACCTCCAAGCCCGGACTGAGGCCAAGAACAG
CTCTTGGGGACATTGGTAACAAAGTCAGTGAACAACTGCAGGCCAAAATGCCTATGAAGAAGGAAGCAAA
ACCTTCAGCTACTGGAAAAGTCATTGATAAAAAACTACCAAAACCTCTTGAAAAGGTACCTATGCTGGTG
CCAGTGCCAGTGTCTGAGCCAGTGCCAGAGCCAGAACCTGAGCCAGAACCTGAGCCTGTTAAAGAGGATC
CACCGGTCGCCACCATGGTGAGCAAGGGCGAGGAGCTGTTCACCGGGGTGGTGCCCATCCTGGTCGAGCT
GGACGGCGACGTAAACGGCCACAAGTTCAGCGTGTCCGGCGAGGGCGAGGGCGATGCCACCTACGGCAAG
CTGACCCTGAAGTTCATCTGCACCACCGGCAAGCTGCCCGTGCCCTGGCCCACCCTCGTGACCACCCTGA
CCTACGGCGTGCAGTGCTTCAGCCGCTACCCCGACCACATGAAGCAGCACGACTTCTTCAAGTCCGCCAT
GCCCGAAGGCTACGTCCAGGAGCGCACCATCTTCTTCAAGGACGACGGCAACTACAAGACCCGCGCCGAG
GTGAAGTTCGAGGGCGACACCCTGGTGAACCGCATCGAGCTGAAGGGCATCGACTTCAAGGAGGACGGCA
ACATCCTGGGGCACAAGCTGGAGTACAACTACAACAGCCACAACGTCTATATCATGGCCGACAAGCAGAA
GAACGGCATCAAGGTGAACTTCAAGATCCGCCACAACATCGAGGACGGCAGCGTGCAGCTCGCCGACCAC
TACCAGCAGAACACCCCCATCGGCGACGGCCCCGTGCTGCTGCCCGACAACCACTACCTGAGCACCCAGT
CCGCCCTGAGCAAAGACCCCAACGAGAAGCGCGATCACATGGTCCTGCTGGAGTTCGTGACCGCCGCCGG
GATCACTCTCGGCATGGACGAGCTGTACAAGTAAAGCGGCCGCGACTCTAGATCATAATCAGCCATACCA
CATTTGTAGAGGTTTTACTTGCTTTAAAAAACCTCCCACACCTCCCCCTGAACCTGAAACATAAAATGAA
TGCAATTGTTGTTGTTAACTTGTTTATTGCAGCTTATAATGGTTACAAATAAAGCAATAGCATCACAAAT
TTCACAAATAAAGCATTTTTTTCACTGCATTCTAGTTGTGGTTTGTCCAAACTCATCAATGTATCTTAAG
GCGTAAATTGTAAGCGTTAATATTTTGTTAAAATTCGCGTTAAATTTTTGTTAAATCAGCTCATTTTTTA
ACCAATAGGCCGAAATCGGCAAAATCCCTTATAAATCAAAAGAATAGACCGAGATAGGGT
[37 nt withheld, positions 2091-2127]
AAAGAACGTGGACTCCAACGTCAAAGG
[49 nt withheld, positions 2155-2203]
T
[91 nt withheld, positions 2205-2295]
G
[124 nt withheld, positions 2297-2420]
CAGGTGGCACTTTTCGGGGAAATGTGCGCGGAACCCCTATTTGTTTATTTTTCTAAATACATTCAAATAT
GTATCCGCTCATGAGACAATAACCCTGATAAATGCTTCAATAATATTGAAAAAGGAAGAGTCCTGAGGCG
GAAAGAACCAGCTGTGGAATGTGTGTCAGTTAGGGTGTGGAAAGTCCCCAGGCTCCCCAGCAGGCAGAAG
TATGCAAAGCATGCATCTCAATTAGTCAGCAACCAGGTGTGGAAAGTCCCCAGGCTCCCCAGCAGGCAGA
AGTATGCAAAGCATGCATCTCAATTAGTCAGCAACCATAGTCCCGCCCCTAACTCCGCCCATCCCGCCCC
TAACTCCGCCCAGTTCCGCCCATTCTCCGCCCCATGGCTGACTAATTTTTTTTATTTATGCAGAGGCCGA
GGCCGCCTCGGCCTCTGAGCTATTCCAGAAGTAGTGAGGAGGCTTTTTTGGAGGCCTAGGCTTTTGCAAA
GATCGATCAAGAGACAGGATGAGGATCGTTTCGCATGATTGAACAAGATGGATTGCACGCAGGTTCTCCG
GCCGCTTGGGTGGAGAGGCTATTCGGCTATGACTGGGCACAACAGACAATCGGCTGCTCTGATGCCGCCG
TGTTCCGGCTGTCAGCGCAGGGGCGCCCGGTTCTTTTTGTCAAGACCGACCTGTCCGGTGCCCTGAATGA
ACTGCAAGACGAGGCAGCGCGGCTATCGTGGCTGGCCACGACGGGCGTTCCTTGCGCAGCTGTGCTCGAC
GTTGTCACTGAAGCGGGAAGGGACTGGCTGCTATTGGGCGAAGTGCCGGGGCAGGATCTCCTGTCATCTC
ACCTTGCTCCTGCCGAGAAAGTATCCATCATGGCTGATGCAATGCGGCGGCTGCATACGCTTGATCCGGC
TACCTGCCCATTCGACCACCAAGCGAAACATCGCATCGAGCGAGCACGTACTCGGATGGAAGCCGGTCTT
GTCGATCAGGATGATCTGGACGAAGAGCATCAGGGGCTCGCGCCAGCCGAACTGTTCGCCAGGCTCAAGG
CGAGCATGCCCGACGGCGAGGATCTCGTCGTGACCCATGGCGATGCCTGCTTGCCGAATATCATGGTGGA
AAATGGCCGCTTTTCTGGATTCATCGACTGTGGCCGGCTGGGTGTGGCGGACCGCTATCAGGACATAGCG
TTGGCTACCCGTGATATTGCTGAAGAGCTTGGCGGCGAATGGGCTGACCGCTTCCTCGTGCTTTACGGTA
TCGCCGCTCCCGATTCGCAGCGCATCGCCTTCTATCGCCTTCTTGACGAGTTCTTCTGAGCGGGACTCTG
GGGTTCGAAATGACCGACCAAGCGACGCCCAACCTGCCATCACGAGATTTCGATTCCACCGCCGCCTTCT
ATGAAAGGTTGGGCTTCGGAATCGTTTTCCGGGACGCCGGCTGGATGATCCTCCAGCGCGGGGATCTCAT
GCTGGAGTTCTTCGCCCACCCTAGGGGGAGGCTAACTGAAACACGGAAGGAGACAATACCGGAAGGAACC
CGCGCTATGACGGCAATAAAAAGACAGAATAAAACGCACGGTGTTGGGTCGTTTGTTCATAAACGCGGGG
TTCGGTCCCAGGGCTGGCACTCTGTCGATACCCCACCGAGACCCCATTGGGGCCAATACGCCCGCGTTTC
TTCCTTTTCCCCACCCCACCCCCCAAGTTCGGGTGAAGGCCCAGGGCTCGCAGCCAACGTCGGGGCGGCA
GGCCCTGCCATAGCCTCAGGTTACTCATATATACTTTAGATTGATTTAAAACTTCATTTTTAATTTAAAA
GGATCTAGGTGAAGATCCTTTTTGATAATCTCATGACCAAAATCCCTTAACGTGAGTTTTCGTTCCACTG
AGCGTCAGACCCCGTAGAAAAGATCAAAGGATCTTCTTGAGATCCTTTTTTTCTGCGCGTAATCTGCTGC
TTGCAAACAAAAAAACCACCGCTACCAGCGGTGGTTTGTTTGCCGGATCAAGAGCTACCAACTCTTTTTC
CGAAGGTAACTGGCTTCAGCAGAGCGCAGATACCAAATACTGTTCTTCTAGTGTAGCCGTAGTTAGGCCA
CCACTTCAAGAACTCTGTAGCACCGCCTACATACCTCGCTCTGCTAATCCTGTTACCAGTGGCTGCTGCC
AGTGGCGATAAGTCGTGTCTTACCGGGTTGGACTCAAGACGATAGTTACCGGATAAGGCGCAGCGGTCGG
GCTGAACGGGGGGTTCGTGCACACAGCCCAGCTTGGAGCGAACGACCTACACCGAACTGAGATACCTACA
GCGTGAGCTATGAGAAAGCGCCACGCTTCCCGAAGGGAGAAAGGCGGACAGGTATCCGGTAAGCGGCAGG
GTCGGAACAGGAGAGCGCACGAGGGAGCTTCCAGGGGGAAACGCCTGGTATCTTTATAGTCCTGTCGGGT
TTCGCCACCTCTGACTTGAGCGTCGATTTTTGTGATGCTCGTCAGGGGGGCGGAGCCTATGGAAAAACGC
CAGCAACGCGGCCTTTTTACGGTTCCTGGCCTTTTGCTGGCCTTTTGCTCACATGTTCTTTCCTGCGTTA
TCCCCTGATTCTGTGGATAACCGTATTACCGCCATGCAT
Features (pLannotate 1.2.2; 15 found; start..end, strand, type, name):
     61..364     +  enhancer       CMV enhancer: human cytomegalovirus immediate early enhancer
    365..568     +  promoter       CMV promoter: human cytomegalovirus (CMV) immediate early promoter
    591..634     +  misc_feature   MCS (fragment): multiple cloning site
    641..907     +  CDS            CCNB1 (fragment): CCNB1_HUMAN - Also known as CCNB. Experimental evidence at protein level: Swiss-Prot protein existence level 1. Essential for the control of the cell cycle at the G2/M (mitosis) transition. From Homo sapiens (Human).
    995..1714    +  CDS            EGFP: the original enhanced GFP (Yang et al., 1996) mammalian codon-optimized
   1731..1814    +  CDS            large T antigen (fragment): large T antigen from SV40 (simian virus 40)
   1837..1958    +  polyA_signal   SV40 poly(A) signal: SV40 polyadenylation signal
   1992..2420    -  rep_origin     f1 ori (sequence partly withheld): f1 bacteriophage origin of replication; arrow indicates direction of (+) strand synthesis
   2447..2551    +  promoter       AmpR promoter: bla
   2553..2910    +  promoter       SV40 promoter: SV40 enhancer and early promoter
   2945..3739    +  CDS            NeoR/KanR: aminoglycoside phosphotransferase from Tn5; aph(3')-II (or nptII); confers resistance to neomycin, kanamycin, and G418 (Geneticin®)
   3760..3912    +  CDS            ble (fragment): BLE_KLEPN - Experimental evidence at protein level: Swiss-Prot protein existence level 1. Binding protein with a strong affinity to the bleomycin family of antibiotics. Binds to CL990; an antimitotic-antibiotic compound. From Klebsiella pneumoniae.
   3971..4018    +  polyA_signal   HSV TK poly(A) signal: herpes simplex virus thymidine kinase polyadenylation signal (Cole and Stacy, 1985)
   4109..4125    -  polyA_signal   bGH poly(A) signal (fragment): bovine growth hormone polyadenylation signal
   4347..4935    +  rep_origin     ori: high-copy-number ColE1/pMB1/pBR322/pUC origin of replication
