[The description below was written by a language model from this plasmid's Addgene catalogue record and pLannotate feature annotations shown in this document.]
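Description:
pmGFP is a mammalian expression plasmid built on the pEGFP-N1 backbone that produces a destabilised, short-half-life form of GFP. It is propagated in E. coli as a high-copy plasmid through its ColE1/pUC-type origin and selected with kanamycin. The NeoR/KanR gene (Tn5 aminoglycoside phosphotransferase) sits behind tandem bacterial (bla) and SV40 early promoters and ends in an HSV TK polyadenylation signal. This arrangement means the same marker can give kanamycin resistance in bacteria and G418 resistance in transfected mammalian cells. An f1 origin is also present. Short annotated fragments of ble, SV40 large T antigen and the bGH poly(A) signal look like incidental homology matches or backbone remnants rather than functional parts.

The payload is a roughly 340 bp cyclin destruction box inserted between the EcoRI and BamHI sites of the multiple cloning site, both of which are retained. The feature table identifies this segment as a fragment of human cyclin B1 (CCNB1), located directly upstream of the EGFP coding sequence. This position is consistent with an N-terminal fusion to EGFP, as expected for an N1-type vector. Transcription is driven by the CMV immediate-early enhancer and promoter and terminated by the SV40 poly(A) signal. Cyclin B1's destruction box is a degron that normally targets the protein for ubiquitin-mediated proteasomal degradation during mitosis, so attaching it to EGFP should increase turnover of the reporter. The stated purpose is expression of a modified GFP with a short half-life, and the associated work concerns loss-of-function CRISPR-Cas9 editing in human cells. The record does not describe how the reporter was used in that work.
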