Addgene plasmid #188451: pmGFP
Purpose: Expression of a modified GFP (mGFP) with short half-life
Depositing lab: Ajit Chande. Publication: Improved loss-of-function CRISPR-Cas9 genome editing in human cells concomitant with inhibition of TGF-beta signaling. Mishra T, Bhardwaj V, Ahuja N, Gadgil P, Ramdas P, Shukla S, Chande A. Mol Ther Nucleic Acids. 2022 Mar 8;28:202-218. doi: 10.1016/j.omtn.2022.03.003. eCollection 2022 Jun 14. PubMed 35402072.
Backbone
  Vector backbone: pEGFPN1
  Backbone size w/o insert (bp): 4733
  Vector type: Mammalian Expression
Growth in bacteria
  Bacterial resistance: Kanamycin, 50 μg/mL
  Growth temperature: 37°C
  Growth strain: DH5alpha
  Copy number: High Copy
Gene/Insert
  Gene/Insert name: Cyclin destruction box
  Insert size (bp): 341
  Promoter: CMV
  Cloning method: Restriction Enzyme; 5′ cloning site EcoRI (not destroyed); 3′ cloning site BamHI (not destroyed)
  Sequencing primers: 5′ Unknown
Terms and licenses: Academic/Nonprofit Terms; Industry Terms: Not Available to Industry
How to cite: pmGFP was a gift from Ajit Chande (Addgene plasmid # 188451 ; http://n2t.net/addgene:188451 ; RRID:Addgene_188451)
